Addgene plasmid #52170: pChlr-7SYR
Purpose: Encodes module 7 with amino acids 12S-13Y-16R for recognition of nt 2C
Depositing lab: Huimin Zhao. Depositing organization: University of Illinois at Urbana-Champaign. Publication: Modular assembly of designer PUF proteins for specific post-transcriptional regulation of endogenous RNA. Abil Z, Denard CA, Zhao H. J Biol Eng. 2014 Mar 1;8(1):7. 10.1186/1754-1611-8-7 PubMed 24581042.
Backbone
  Vector backbone: pChlr-pNEB193
  Backbone manufacturer: New England Biolabs
  Backbone size w/o insert (bp): 2280
  Total vector size (bp): 2361
  Modifications to backbone: Replaced the original ampicillin resistance gene Bla with the chloramphenicol resistance gene Cam from pACYC (New England Biolabs) using the Gibson Assembly method.
  Vector type: Bacterial Expression
Growth in bacteria
  Bacterial resistance: Chloramphenicol, 25 μg/mL
  Growth temperature: 37°C
  Growth strain: Top10
  Copy number: High Copy
Gene/Insert
  Gene/Insert name: Pumilio homology domain amino acids 241-283 (alt name: PUM-HD module 7)
  Species: H. sapiens (human)
  Insert size (bp): 43
  Mutation: Changed 13N to 13Y and 16E to 16R in module 7
  GenBank ID: D43951
  Entrez Gene: PUM1 (a.k.a. HSPUM, NEDMSF, PUMH, PUMH1, PUML1, SCA47)
  Cloning method: Unknown
  Sequencing primers: 5′ M13 For; 3′ M13 Rev
Terms and licenses: Academic/Nonprofit Terms; Industry Terms: Not Available to Industry
How to cite: pChlr-7SYR was a gift from Huimin Zhao (Addgene plasmid # 52170 ; http://n2t.net/addgene:52170 ; RRID:Addgene_52170)
