[The description below was written by a language model from this plasmid's Addgene catalogue record.]
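Description:
pChlr-7SYR is a small, high-copy bacterial plasmid (about 2.4 kb in total) that serves as a parts-library vector for building designer PUF RNA-binding proteins. Its backbone, pChlr-pNEB193, derives from the pUC-type cloning vector pNEB193, in which the original ampicillin resistance gene (bla) was replaced by the chloramphenicol resistance gene from pACYC using Gibson Assembly. The plasmid is therefore propagated in E. coli under chloramphenicol selection. Although it is catalogued as a bacterial expression vector, the record names no promoter driving the insert, and no feature table is available. The M13 forward and reverse sequencing primer sites flanking the insert are consistent with a simple cloning or storage role.

The insert encodes module 7 of the human Pumilio 1 (PUM1) homology domain, PUM-HD, corresponding to amino acids 241-283 of that domain. The listed insert size of 43 appears to match this residue count rather than a base-pair length, while the difference between the total and backbone sizes is 81 bp, so the exact insert length is unclear from the record. PUF domains consist of tandem repeats, each contacting one RNA base through residues at key positions. Here positions 12, 13 and 16 of the repeat read S, Y and R, produced by changing 13N to 13Y and 16E to 16R, which redirects the module to recognise cytosine at nucleotide 2 of the target RNA.

The plasmid is one member of a set of repeat variants meant to be combined by modular assembly into full PUM-HD proteins with custom RNA specificity, for post-transcriptional regulation of endogenous transcripts. The cloning method for this insert is not recorded.
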