>Addgene plasmid #52170 | pChlr-7SYR | depositor partial sequence | sequence record 80778 | M13F(-40)
GGTCTCAAATGTACTTGTATTGAGTCAGCACAAATTTGCAAGCTATGTTGTGCGCAAGTGTGTTACTCAC
GCCTCACGTACGGAGCGCGCTGTGCTCATCGATGAGGTGTGCACCATGAACGACGGTCCCCACAGTGCCT
AGAGACCAAGCTTGGCGTAATCATGGTCATAGCTGTTTCCTGTGTGAAATTGTTATCCGCTCACAATTCC
ACACAACATACGAGCCGGAAGCATAAAGTGTAAAGCCTGGGGTGCCTAATGAGTGAGCTAACTCACATTA
ATTGCGTTGCGCT
