>Addgene plasmid #52170 | pChlr-7SYR | addgene partial sequence | sequence record 83559 | LacZ-F2 5'-cctcttcgctattacgccag-3'
AGTTGGGTAACGCCAGGGTTTTCCCAGTCACGACGTTGTAAAACGACGGCCAGTGAATTCGAGCTCGGTC
TCAAATGTACTTGTATTGAGTCAGCACAAATTTGCAAGCTATGTTGTGCGCAAGTGTGTTACTCACGCCT
CACGTACGGAGCGCGCTGTGCTCATCGATGAGGTGTGCACCATGAACGACGGTCCCCACAGTGCCTAGAG
ACCAAGCTTGGCGTAATCATGGTCATAGCTGTTTCCTGTGTGAAATTGTTATCCGCTCACAATTCCACAC
AACATACGAGCCGGAAGCATAAAGTGTAAAGCCTGGGGTGCCTAATGAGTGAGCTAACTCACATTAATTG
CGTTGCGCTCACTGCCCGCTTTCCAGTCGGGAAACCTGTCGTGCCAGCTGCATTAATGAATCGGCCAACG
CGCGGGGAGAGGCGGTTTGCGTATTGGGCGCTCTTCCGCTTCCTCGCTCACTGACTCGCTGCGCTCGGTC
GTTCGGCTGCGGCGAGCGGTATCAGCTCACTCAAAGGCGGTAATACGGTTATCCACAGAATCAGGGGATA
ACGCAGGAAAGAACATGTGAGCAAAAGGCCAGCAAAAGGCCAGGAACCGTAAAAAGGCCGCGTTGCTGGC
GTTTTTCCATAGGCTCCGCCCCCCTGACGAGCATCACAAAAATCGACGCTCAAGTCAGAGGTGGTGAAAC
CCGACAGGACTATAAAGATACCAGGCGTTTCCCCCTGGAAGCTCCCTCGTGCGCTCTCCTGTTCCGACCC
TGCCGCTTACCGGATACCTGTCCGCCTTTCTCCCTTCGGGAAGCGTGGCGCTTTCTCATAGCTCACGCTG
TAGGTATCTCAGTTCGGTGTAGGTCGTTCGCTCCAAGCTGGGCTGTGTGCACGAACCCCCCGTTCAGCCC
GACCGCTGCGCCTTATCCGGTAACTATCGTC
