>Addgene plasmid #52170 | pChlr-7SYR | addgene partial sequence | sequence record 89961 | M13pUC-Fwd 5'-CCCAGTCACGACGTTGTAAAACG-3'
AATGTACTTGTATTGAGTCAGCACAAATTTGCAAGCTATGTTGTGCGCAAGTGTGTTACTCACGCCTCAC
GTACGGAGCGCGCTGTGCTCATCGATGAGGTGTGCACCATGAACGACGGTCCCCACAGTGCCTAGAGACC
AAGCTTGGCGTAATCATGGTCATAGCTGTTTCCTGTGTGAAATTGTTATCCGCTCACAATTCCACACAAC
ATACGAGCCGGAAGCATAAAGTGTAAAGCCTGGGGTGCCTAATGAGTGAGCTAACTCACATTAATTGCGT
TGCGCTCACTGCCCGCTTTCCAGTCGGGAAACCTGTCGTGCCAGCTGCATTAATGAATCGGCCAACGCGC
GGGGAGAGGCGGTTTGCGTATTGGGCGCTCTTCCGCTTCCTCGCTCACTGACTCGCTGCGCTCGGTCGTT
CGGCTGCGGCGAGCGGTATCAGCTCACTCAAAGGCGGTAATACGGTTATCCACAGAATCAGGGGATAACG
CAGGAAAGAACATGTGAGCAAAAGGCCAGCAAAAGGCCAGGAACCGTAAAAAGGCCGCGTTGCTGGCGTT
TTTCCATAGGCTCCGCCCCCCTGACGAGCATCACAAAAATCGACGCTCAAGTCAGAGGTGGTGAAACCCG
ACAGGACTATAAAGATACCAGGCGTTTCCCCCTGGAAGCTCCCTCGTGCGCTCTCCTGTTCCGACCCTGC
CGCTTACCGGATACCTGTCCGCCTTTCTCCCTTCGGGAAGCGTGGCGCTTTCTCATAGCTCACGCTGTAG
GTATCTCAGTTCGGTGTA
